Addgene plasmid #170900: pGREAT12
Purpose: GoldenBraid Double Transcriptional Unit - p35SoTMV_E-Luc_AtACT2t+pNOS_Red-F_NOSt
Depositing lab: Markita Landry. Depositing organization: University of California, Berkeley. Publication: A Ratiometric Dual Color Luciferase Reporter for Fast Characterization of Transcriptional Regulatory Elements in Plants. Gonzalez-Grandio E, Demirer GS, Ma W, Brady S, Landry MP. ACS Synth Biol. 2021 Sep 14. doi: 10.1021/acssynbio.1c00248. PubMed 34520169.
Backbone
  Vector backbone: pDGB1_omega1
  Backbone manufacturer: Diego Orzaez Lab
  Backbone size w/o insert (bp): 2925
  Vector type: Plant Expression, Luciferase, Synthetic Biology
Growth in bacteria
  Bacterial resistance: Spectinomycin, 50 μg/mL
  Growth temperature: 37°C
  Growth strain: DH5alpha
  Copy number: High Copy
Gene/Insert
  Gene/Insert name: E-Luc (alt name: Enhanced beetle luciferase)
  Species: Pyrearinus termitilluminans (E-Luc) and Luciola curciata (Red-F)
  Insert size (bp): 5185
  Mutation: c.375C>T silent mutation to remove BbsI site (E-Luc), p.S286Y Red mutant (RedF)
  Promoter: p35SoTMV
  Cloning method: Restriction Enzyme; 5′ cloning site Esp3I (destroyed during cloning); 3′ cloning site Esp3I (destroyed during cloning)
  Sequencing primers: 5′ GGGAAACGCCTGGTATCTTT; 3′ CCGATCCCCGGAATTAGATC
Terms and licenses: Academic/Nonprofit Terms; Industry Terms: Not Available to Industry
Depositor comments: Encodes both E-Luc and Red-F transcriptional units. Insert can be excised by BsaI digestion. Requires pSOUP for replication in agrobacterium . Please visit https://www.biorxiv.org/content/10.1101/2021.05.26.443018v2 to read the preprint on bioRxiv
How to cite: pGREAT12 was a gift from Markita Landry (Addgene plasmid # 170900 ; http://n2t.net/addgene:170900 ; RRID:Addgene_170900)
