[The description below was written by a language model from this plasmid's Addgene catalogue record and pLannotate feature annotations shown in this document.]
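Description:
pGREAT12 is a GoldenBraid binary plant expression plasmid built in the pDGB1_omega1 backbone, carrying two luciferase transcriptional units as a ratiometric dual-colour reporter. It is maintained in E. coli at high copy through a ColE1/pUC-type origin and selected with spectinomycin via the aadA gene. The backbone also has a pSa origin, which on its own does not support replication in Agrobacterium; the depositor notes that the helper plasmid pSOUP is required there. Left and right T-DNA border repeats from the nopaline C58 Ti plasmid flank the payload, so the reporter cassette can be delivered into plant cells by Agrobacterium.

The roughly 5.2 kb insert has two units in the same orientation. In the first, the CaMV 35S promoter combined with the tobacco mosaic virus Ω translational enhancer (p35SoTMV) drives E-Luc, an enhanced green-emitting beetle luciferase from Pyrearinus termitilluminans carrying a silent change that removes a BbsI site, terminated according to the record by the Arabidopsis ACT2 terminator. The automated annotation does not label the E-Luc coding sequence or this terminator, although the unannotated interval between the Ω leader and the NOS promoter is where they would lie. In the second unit, the nopaline synthase promoter and terminator frame Red-F, a Luciola cruciata firefly luciferase with the S286Y substitution that shifts emission to red. Short hits to dU6-3, AmpR promoter, GmR, Pc promoter and a Tn903 protein are fragments and probably backbone remnants or spurious matches.

The two spectrally distinct luciferases allow one signal to be normalised against the other in the same sample, supporting fast characterisation of plant transcriptional regulatory elements. Here, both units use constitutive promoters. The assembly was made through Esp3I sites that were destroyed during cloning, and the double unit can be released with BsaI for further GoldenBraid assembly.
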