Features (pLannotate 1.2.2; 16 found; start..end, strand, type, name):
     22..367     +  promoter       CaMV 35S promoter: strong constitutive promoter from cauliflower mosaic virus
    319..365     +  promoter       minimal CaMV 35S promoter: minimal 35S promoter from cauliflower mosaic virus
    387..442     +  misc_feature   TMV Ω: translational enhancer from the tobacco mosaic virus 5'-leader sequence (Gallie et al., 1988)
   1198..1214    -  promoter       dU6-3 promoter (fragment): RNA polymerase III promoter for Drosophila U6-3 snRNA (Port et al., 2014)
   2842..3021    +  promoter       NOS promoter: nopaline synthase promoter
   3080..4699    +  CDS            LUCI_LUCCR: Experimental evidence at protein level: Swiss-Prot protein existence level 1. Produces green light with a wavelength of 544 nm. From Luciola cruciata (Japanese firefly) (Genji firefly).
   4726..4978    +  terminator     NOS terminator: nopaline synthase terminator and poly(A) signal
   5099..5186    +  promoter       AmpR promoter (fragment): bla
   5220..5244    +  misc_feature   RB T-DNA repeat: right border repeat from nopaline C58 T-DNA
   5335..5923    -  rep_origin     ori: high-copy-number ColE1/pMB1/pBR322/pUC origin of replication
   6097..6885    -  CDS            aadA: S3AD_ECOLX - Experimental evidence at protein level: Swiss-Prot protein existence level 1. Mediates bacterial resistance to the antibiotics streptomycin and spectinomycin. From Escherichia coli.
   6892..6948    -  CDS            GmR (fragment): gentamycin acetyltransferase; aacC1; confers resistance to gentamycin
   7124..7147    -  promoter       Pc promoter (fragment): intI1 (promoter lies within the coding sequence); class 1 integron promoter
   7423..7524    +  CDS            TRA2_ECOLX (fragment): Protein predicted: Swiss-Prot protein existence level 4. Required for transposition of transposon Tn903. From Escherichia coli.
   7529..7964    +  rep_origin     pSa ori: origin of replication from bacterial plasmid pSa
   8091..3       +  misc_feature   LB T-DNA repeat (across the origin): left border repeat from nopaline C58 T-DNA (truncated)
>Addgene plasmid #170900 | pGREAT12 | addgene full sequence | sequence record 334503 | Addgene NGS Result
TAACGGATCCGGTCTCAGGAGTGAGACTTTTCAACAAAGGGTAATATCGGGAAACCTCCTCGGATTCCAT
TGCCCAGCTATCTGTCACTTCATCGAAAGGACAGTAGAAAAGGAAGGTGGCTCCTACAAATGCCATCATT
GCGATAAAGGAAAGGCTATCGTTCAAGATGCCTCTACCGACAGTGGTCCCAAAGATGGACCCCCACCCAC
GAGGAACATCGTGGAAAAAGAAGATGTTCCAACCACGTCCTCAAAGCAAGTGGATTGATGTGATATCTCC
ACTGACGTAAGGGATGACGCACAATCCCACTATCCTTCGCAAGACCCTTCCTCTATATAAGGAAGTTCAT
TTCATTTGGAGAGGACAGGCTTCTTGAGATCCTTCAACAATTACCAACAACAACAAACAACAAACAACAT
TACAATTACTATTTACAATTACAGTCGACTCTAGAGGATAATGGAGAGAGAGAAGAACGTGGTGTACGGC
CCCGAGCCCAAGCACCCTCTGGGCAACTTCACCGCCGGCGAGATGCTGTACAACGCTCTGCACAAGCACT
CCCACATCCCCCAGGCCATCCTGGACGTGATGGGCAACGAGTCCCTTTCCTACCAGGAGTTCTTCGACAC
TACTGTGAAGCTGGGCCAGAGCCTCCAGAACTGTGGCTACAAGATGAACGATGTCGTGTCGATCTGTGCA
GAGAACAACAAGAGATTCTTCATCCCCATCATCTCCGCCTGGTACATCGGCATGGTGGTGGCCCCTGTGA
ACGAGGACTATATCCCAGACGAGCTGTGTAAAGTGACCGGCATCTCCAAGCCGATCCTGGTCTTTACCAC
TAGGAAGATCCTGCCTAAGGTTTTGGAGGTTAAAGACAGAACCAACTACATAAAGAGGATCATCATACTG
GACTCTGAAGAGAACCTGCTGGGCTGCGAGAGCCTGCACAACTTCATGTCCAGGTACTCCGACAACAACC
TCCAAACATTCAAGCCTCTGCACTACGACCCTGTGGACCAGGTAGCCGCCATCCTGTGCTCCTCCGGCAC
AACCGGCCTGCCTAAAGGCGTGATGCAGACCCACAGGAACATCTGTGTGAGACTCACACACGCATCTGAC
CCCAGAGTGGGTACACAACTCATCCCCGGCGTATCCGTGCTGGCCTACCTGCCATTCTTCCACGCCTTCG
GCTTCAGTATCAACCTGGGCTATTTCATGGTGGGCCTGAGAGTGGTGATGCTCCGAAGGTTTAACCAGGA
GGTGTTCCTGAAGGCCATCCAGGACTACGAGGTGAGGAGCGTGATCAACGTTCCCTCCACAATCCTGTTC
CTGTCCAAGAGCCCTCTGGTGGACAAGTACGACCTATCCACCCTGGCGGAGCTGTGCTGTGGAGCCGCTC
CTCTGGCGAAGGAGGTGGCCGAGATCGCCGTGAAGAGGCTGAACCTGCCAGGGATACGGTGTGGCTACGG
TCTAACAGAGTCTACCTCCGCCAACATCCATACTCTGCACAACGAGTTCAAGTCCGGCTCCCTGGGCAAG
GTGACACCTTACATGGCCGCCAAGATCATCGACAGGAACACCGGCGAGGCCCTGGGTCCAAACCAGGTGG
GCGAGCTGTGCATCTGGGGACCTATGGTAACAAAAGGCTATGTGAACAACCCACAGGCTACTAAGGAGGC
CATCGACGACGACGGCTGGCTGCACTCTGGCGACTTCGGCTACTACGACGAGGACGAGTATTTCTACATC
GTGGACCGGTACAAGGAGCTGATCAAATACAAGGGCTATCAGGTCGCCCCTGTGGAGCTGGAGGAGATCC
TCCTTCAGCACCCAGGCATCAGGGACGTGGCCGTCGTGGGTATCCCTGACATCGAGGCCGGCGAGCTGCC
AGCCGGCTTCGTGGTGAAGCAGCCCGGCGCCCAACTCACCGCTAAGGAGGTGTACGACTTCCTGGCCCAG
AGGGTGTCTCACTCCAAGTACCTGAGGGGCGGCGTAAGGTTCGTGGACTCTATCCCCAGGAACGTGACAG
GCAAGATTAGTCGAAAAGAGCTGAGGGAGGCCCTGATGGAGAAGGCTTCTAAGCTGTAAGCTTGCTCTCA
AGATCAAAGGCTTAAAAAGCTGGGGTTTTATGAATGGGATCAAAGTTTCTTTTTTTCTTTTATATTTGCT
TCTCCATTTGTTTGTTTCATTTCCCTTTTTGTTTTCGTTTCTATGATGCACTTGTGTGTGACAAACTCTC
TGGGTTTTTACTTACGTCTGCGTTTCAAAAAAAAAAACCGCTTTCGTTTTGCGTTTTAGTCCCATTGTTT
TGTAGCTCTGAGTGATCGAATTGATGCCTCTTTATTCCTTTTGTTCCCTATAATTTCTTTCAAAACTCAG
AAGAAAAACCTTGAAACTCTTTGCAATGTTAATATAAGTATTGTATAAGATTTTTATTGATTTGGTTATT
AGTCTTACTTTTGCTACCTCCATCTTCACTTGGAACTGATATTCTGAATAGTTAAAGCGTTACATGTCCT
CCATTCACAAATGAACTTAAACTAGCACAAAGTCAGATATTTTAAGATCGCACCATTTTATATAACCCCA
ATCGTCAATTCTACTGTTTCAAGTTTTACACCAAAACAATTACGAGGTGTATCTATTCGTTACTCTTTTC
GCTTATTAATCCTTTTACATGATGCAAAATATAACAAATTAATTTCAAATTGTCCTGCACATTTGGTTTA
TACATCTTGATTCCAAAAAGTCGCTGTCAGGAGATACATGAGAATTAAGGGAGTCACGGTATGACCCCCG
CCGATGACGCGGGACAAGCCGTTTTACGTTTGGAACTGACAGAACCGCAACGTTGAAGGAGCCACTGAGC
CGCGGGTTTCTGGAGTTTAATGAGCTAAGCACATACGTCAGAAACCATTATTGCGCGTTCAAAAGTCGCC
TAAGGTCACTATCAGCTAGCAAATATTTCTTGTCAAAAATGCTCCACTGACGTTCCATAAATTCCCCTCG
GTATCCAATTAGAGTCTCATATTCACTCTCAACTCGATCGAGGCAATGGAGAACATGGAGAACGACGAGA
ACATTGTGGTGGGACCCAAGCCGTTCTACCCGATCGAGGAGGGTTCCGCTGGCACCCAGCTGCGCAAGTA
CATGGAGCGCTACGCTAAGCTGGGTGCTATCGCCTTCACCAACGCCGTGACCGGTGTGGATTACTCCTAC
GCCGAGTACCTGGAGAAGTCCTGCTGCCTCGGAAAGGCCCTGCAGAACTACGGTCTGGTCGTGGATGGCC
GCATTGCCCTCTGCTCGGAGAACTGCGAGGAGTTCTTCATTCCCGTGATCGCTGGTCTGTTCATCGGAGT
CGGCGTTGCCCCAACCAACGAGATCTACACCCTGCGCGAGCTGGTCCACAGCCTGGGTATCAGCAAGCCG
ACCATCGTTTTCTCGAGCAAGAAGGGCCTCGACAAGGTTATCACCGTGCAAAAAACCGTCACCACCATCA
AGACCATCGTTATCCTGGATTCCAAGGTTGACTACCGCGGTTACCAGTGCCTCGACACCTTCATCAAGCG
TAACACCCCACCCGGCTTCCAAGCCTCCTCCTTCAAAACCGTGGAGGTTGATCGCAAGGAGCAGGTGGCC
CTGATCATGAACTCCTCCGGCTCCACCGGTCTGCCAAAGGGCGTGCAGCTGACCCACGAGAACACCGTCA
CCCGCTTCTCGCATGCCCGTGATCCCATCTACGGCAACCAGGTGTCCCCAGGCACCGCCGTCCTGACCGT
CGTGCCCCTCCACCACGGCTTCGGCATGTTCACCACTCTCGGCTACTTGATCTGCGGCTTCCGTGTGGTG
ATGCTGACTAAGTTCGACGAGGAGACTTTCCTCAAGACCCTGCAAGACTACAAGTGCACTTACGTGATCC
TGGTGCCGACCCTGTTCGCCATCCTGAACAAGAGCGAGCTGTTGAACAAATACGACCTGTCGAACCTGGT
GGAGATCGCTTCCGGCGGCGCCCCACTGTCGAAGGAAGTTGGCGAGGCCGTTGCTCGCCGCTTCAACCTG
CCCGGCGTCCGTCAGGGTTACGGCCTGACCGAGACTACCTCGGCTATCATCATCACCCCCGAGGGCGACG
ATAAGCCCGGCGCTTCCGGCAAGGTTGTTCCACTCTTCAAAGCCAAGGTGATCGACCTGGACACCAAGAA
GTCCCTGGGTCCCAACCGTCGCGGAGAAGTGTGCGTCAAGGGCCCCATGCTGATGAAGGGCTACGTCAAC
AACCCAGAGGCCACCAAGGAGTTGATCGACGAGGAGGGCTGGCTGCACACTGGTGACATCGGTTACTACG
ACGAAGAGAAGCACTTCTTCATCGTTGACCGCCTGAAGTCCTTGATCAAGTACAAGGGCTACCAGGTTCC
CCCCGCCGAGCTCGAGAGCGTCCTGCTGCAGCACCCCTCCATTTTCGATGCCGGAGTGGCCGGTGTCCCC
GATCCCGTGGCTGGCGAGCTGCCAGGTGCCGTCGTCGTGCTGGAGTCCGGCAAGAACATGACCGAGAAGG
AAGTGATGGATTACGTGGCCTCGCAAGTGTCCAACGCCAAGCGCCTGCGCGGCGGCGTGCGCTTCGTGGA
TGAGGTGCCCAAGGGCCTCACCGGAAAGATCGACGGTCGCGCTATCCGCGAGATCCTCAAGAAGCCCGTG
GCCAAGATGTGAGCTTGGAATGGATCTTCGATCCCGATCGTTCAAACATTTGGCAATAAAGTTTCTTAAG
ATTGAATCCTGTTGCCGGTCTTGCGACGATTATCATATAATTTCTGTTGAATTACGTTAAGCATGTAATA
ATTAACATGTAATGCATGACGTTATTTATGAGATGGGTTTTTATGATTAGAGTCCCGCAATTATACATTT
AATACGCGATAGAAAACAAAATATAGCGCGCAAACTAGGATAAATTATCGCGCGCGGTGTCATCTATGTT
ACTAGATCGGGAATTGCCAAGCTAATTCTTGAAGATGAAAGGGCCTCGTGATACGCCTATTTTTATAGGT
TAATGTCATGATAATAATGGTTTCTTAGACGTCAGGTGGCACTTTTCGGGGAAATGTGCGCGGAACCCCT
ATTTGTTTATTTTTCTAAATACATTCAAATATGTATCCGCTCATGAGACAATAACCCTGATAAATGCTTC
AATAATGGGACCGACTCGCGCTGTCATGAGACCGGATCCTGACAGGATATATTGGCGGGTAAACTAAGTC
GCTGTATGTGTTTGTTTGAGATCTCATGTGAGCAAAAGGCCAGCAAAAGGCCAGGAACCGTAAAAAGGCC
GCGTTGCTGGCGTTTTTCCATAGGCTCCGCCCCCCTGACGAGCATCACAAAAATCGACGCTCAAGTCAGA
GGTGGCGAAACCCGACAGGACTATAAAGATACCAGGCGTTTCCCCCTGGAAGCTCCCTCGTGCGCTCTCC
TGTTCCGACCCTGCCGCTTACCGGATACCTGTCCGCCTTTCTCCCTTCGGGAAGCGTGGCGCTTTCTCAT
AGCTCACGCTGTAGGTATCTCAGTTCGGTGTAGGTCGTTCGCTCCAAGCTGGGCTGTGTGCACGAACCCC
CCGTTCAGCCCGACCGCTGCGCCTTATCCGGTAACTATCGTCTTGAGTCCAACCCGGTAAGACACGACTT
ATCGCCACTGGCAGCAGCCACTGGTAACAGGATTAGCAGAGCGAGGTATGTAGGCGGTGCTACAGAGTTC
TTGAAGTGGTGGCCTAACTACGGCTACACTAGAAGAACAGTATTTGGTATCTGCGCTCTGCTGAAGCCAG
TTACCTTCGGAAGAAGAGTTGGTAGCTCTTGATCCGGCAAACAAACCACCGCTGGTAGCGGTGGTTTTTT
TGTTTGCAAGCAGCAGATTACGCGCAGAAAAAAAGGATCTCAAGAAGATCCTTTGATCTTTTCTACGGGG
TCTGACGCTCAGTGGAACGAAAACTCACGTTAAGGGATTTTGGTCATGAGATTATCAAAAAGGATCTTCA
CCTAGATCCTTTTAAATTAAAAATGAAGTTTTAAATCAATCTAAAGTATATATGTGTAACATTGGTCTAG
TGATTATTTGCCGACTACCTTGGTGATCTCGCCTTTCACGTAGTGGACAAATTCTTCCAACTGATCTGCG
CGCGAGGCCAAGCGATCTTCTTCTTGTCCAAGATAAGCCTGTCTAGCTTCAAGTATGACGGGCTGATACT
GGGCCGGCAGGCGCTCCATTGCCCAGTCGGCAGCGACATCCTTCGGCGCGATTTTGCCGGTTACTGCGCT
GTACCAAATGCGGGACAACGTAAGCACTACATTTCGCTCATCACCAGCCCAGTCGGGCGGCGAGTTCCAT
AGCGTTAAGGTTTCATTTAGCGCCTCAAATAGATCCTGTTCAGGAACCGGATCAAAGAGTTCCTCCGCCG
CTGGACCTACCAAGGCAACGCTATGTTCTCTTGCTTTTGTCAGCAAGATAGCCAGATCAATGTCGATCGT
GGCTGGCTCGAAGATACCTGCAAGAATGTCATTGCGCTGCCATTCTCCAAATTGCAGTTCGCGCTTAGCT
GGATAACGCCACGGAATGATGTCGTCGTGCACAACAATGGTGACTTCTACAGCGCGGAGAATCTCGCTCT
CTCCAGGGGAAGCCGAAGTTTCCAAAAGGTCGTTGATCAAAGCTCGCCGCGTTGTTTCATCAAGCCTTAC
GGTCACCGTAACCAGCAAATCAATATCACTGTGTGGCTTCAGGCCGCCATCCACTGCGGAGCCGTACAAA
TGTACGGCCAGCAACGTCGGTTCGAGATGGCGCTCGATGACGCCAACTACCTCTGATAGTTGAGTCGATA
CTTCGGCGATCACCGCTTCCCTCATAATGTTTAACTTTGTTTTAGGGCGACTGCCCTGCTGCGTAACATC
GTTGCTGCTCCATAACATCAAACATCGACCCACGGCGTAACGCGCTTGCTGCTTGGATGCCCGAGGCATA
GACTGTACCCCAAAAAAACAGTCATAACAAGCCATGAAAACCGCCACTGCGCCGTTACCACCGCTGCGTT
CGGTCAAGGTTCTGGACCAGTTGCGTGAGCGCATACGCTACTTGCATTACAGCTTACGAACCGAACAGGC
TTATGTCCACTGGGTTCGTGCCTTCATCCGTTTCCACGGTGTGCGTCACCCGGCAACCTTGGGTAGCAGC
GAAGTCGAGGCATTTCTGTCCTGGCTGGAACACCCCTTGTATTACTGTTTATGTAAGCAGACAGTTTTAT
TGTTCATGATGATATATTTTTATCTTGTGCAATGTAACATCAGAGATTTTGAGACACAACGTGGCTTTGT
TGAATAAATCGAACTTTTGCTGAGTTGAAGGATCAGATCACGCATCTTCCCGACAACGCAGACCGTTCCG
TGGCAAAGCAAAAGTTCAAAATCACCAACTGGTCCACCTACAACAAAGCTCTCATCAACCGTGGCTCCCT
CACTTTCTGGCTGGATGATGGGGCGATTCAGGCGATCCCCATCCAACAGCCCGCCGTCGAGCGGGCTTTT
TTATCCCCGGAAGCCTGTGGATAGAGGGTAGTTATCCACGTGAAACCGCTAATGCCCCGCAAAGCCTTGA
TTCACGGGGCTTTCCGGCCCGCTCCAAAAACTATCCACGTGAAATCGCTAATCAGGGTACGTGAAATCGC
TAATCGGAGTACGTGAAATCGCTAATAAGGTCACGTGAAATCGCTAATCAAAAAGGCACGTGAGAACGCT
AATAGCCCTTTCAGATCAACAGCTTGCAAACACCCCTCGCTCCGGCAAGTAGTTACAGCAAGTAGTATGT
TCAATTAGCTTTTCAATTATGAATATATATATCAATTATTGGTCGCCCTTGGCTTGTGGACAATGCGCTA
CGCGCACCGGCTCCGCCCGTGGACAACCGCAAGCGGTTGCCCACCGTCGAGCGCCTTTGCCCACAACCCG
GCGGCCGGCCGCAACAGATCGTTTTATAAATTTTTTTTTTTGAAAAAGAAAAAGCCCGAAAGGCGGCAAC
CTCTCGGGCTTCTGGATTTCCGATCCCCGGAATTAGATCTTGGCAGGATATATTGTGGTG
